Addgene plasmid #104027: pEB2-2ndVal mCherry2-L
Purpose: Plasmid encoding 2ndVal mCherry2-L
Depositing lab: Philippe Cluzel. Depositing organization: Harvard University. Publication: Systematic characterization of maturation time of fluorescent proteins in living cells. Balleza E, Kim JM, Cluzel P. Nat Methods. 2018 Jan;15(1):47-51. doi: 10.1038/nmeth.4509. Epub 2017 Nov 20. PubMed 29320486.
Backbone
  Vector backbone: pEB2
  Backbone size w/o insert (bp): 3224
  Total vector size (bp): 3935
  Modifications to backbone: See "Notes On Plasmids In This Collection"
  Vector type: Bacterial Expression ; Low copy
Growth in bacteria
  Bacterial resistance: Kanamycin, 50 μg/mL
  Growth temperature: 37°C
  Growth strain: MG1655
  Copy number: Low Copy
Gene/Insert
  Gene/Insert name: 2ndVal mCherry2-L
  Species: Synthetic
  Insert size (bp): 711
  Mutation: mCherry2-L with valine inserted in 2nd position
  Promoter: proC
  Cloning method: Gibson Cloning
  Sequencing primers: 5′ GCGTATCACGAGGCCCTTTC; 3′ AAAGGGAAAACTGTCCATATGCAC
Terms and licenses: Academic/Nonprofit Terms; Industry Terms: Not Available to Industry
Depositor comments: This is a version of mCherry2-L with a valine inserted in the second position. Please see "Notes On Plasmids In This Collection" document for further details and references.
How to cite: pEB2-2ndVal mCherry2-L was a gift from Philippe Cluzel (Addgene plasmid # 104027 ; http://n2t.net/addgene:104027 ; RRID:Addgene_104027)
