[The description below was written by a language model from this plasmid's Addgene catalogue record and pLannotate feature annotations shown in this document.]
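Description:
pEB2-2ndVal mCherry2-L is a low-copy bacterial expression plasmid of about 3.9 kb, built on the pEB2 backbone and designed to produce a red fluorescent protein variant in Escherichia coli (the record lists the wild-type K-12 strain MG1655 as the propagation host). Replication depends on the pSC101 origin together with its cognate Rep101 (RepA) initiator protein, a pairing that keeps copy number low and so limits expression burden and cell-to-cell variation in gene dosage. Selection is by kanamycin, conferred by the neo/nptII aminoglycoside phosphotransferase gene, which is followed by a minimal phage lambda t0 terminator. A short annotated fragment of the Tn5 transposase lying next to this marker is most likely a remnant of the Tn5-derived resistance cassette rather than a functional element.

The payload is a 711 bp synthetic coding sequence for mCherry2-L, a Discosoma-derived monomeric red fluorescent protein, altered by insertion of a valine at the second codon position. The annotation software labels this open reading frame simply as mCherry2. According to the catalogue entry it is transcribed from the proC promoter, generally used as a constitutive E. coli promoter, although this promoter is not itself picked up in the feature table. A fragment of the pUC-type multiple cloning site and the rrnB T1 terminator follow the coding sequence and end the transcript. The insert was assembled by Gibson cloning. The plasmid belongs to a collection generated for systematic measurement of fluorescent protein maturation times in living cells. The record does not state the specific rationale for the second-position valine and refers to the collection's accompanying notes for this.
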