Features (pLannotate 1.2.2; 8 found; start..end, strand, type, name):
    258..965     +  CDS            mCherry2: mCherry2 is a basic (constitutively fluorescent) red fluorescent protein published in 2017, derived from Discosoma sp.. It has very low acid sensitivity.
    976..995     +  misc_feature   MCS (fragment): pUC18/19 multiple cloning site
   1006..1052    +  terminator     rrnB T1 terminator: transcription terminator T1 from the E. coli rrnB gene
   1225..2175    -  CDS            Rep101: RepA protein needed for replication with the pSC101 origin; rep101
   2223..2445    -  rep_origin     pSC101 ori: low-copy replication origin that requires the Rep101 protein
   2951..2985    -  terminator     lambda t0 terminator: minimal transcription terminator from phage lambda (Scholtissek and Grosse, 1987)
   3029..3820    -  CDS            neo: KKA2_KLEPN - Also known as kan, nptII. Experimental evidence at protein level: Swiss-Prot protein existence level 1. Resistance to kanamycin, neomycin, paromomycin, ribostamycin, butirosin and gentamicin B. From Klebsiella pneumoniae.
   3852..27      -  CDS            tnpA (fragment) (across the origin): TN5P_ECOLX - Also known as tnp. Experimental evidence at protein level: Swiss-Prot protein existence level 1. Mediates transposition of transposon Tn5 by a 'cut and paste' mechanism. First, the monomeric transposase binds the 19 bp inverted DNA repeats flanking the transposon. Then, dimerization of the DNA- bound transposase creates a synaptic DNA complex. After nicking of the first DNA strand, excision of the transposon proceeds through a series of intermediates. The transposase then mediates the insertion of the transposon at a new site by strand transfer. The activity of the wild- type tran
>Addgene plasmid #104027 | pEB2-2ndVal mCherry2-L | addgene full sequence | sequence record 200536 | Addgene NGS Result
GCTGGCAATTCCGACGTCTAAGAAACCATTATTATCATGACATTAACCTATAAAAATAGGCGTATCACGA
GGCCCTTTCGTCTTCACCACAGCTAACACCACGTCGTCCCTATCTGCTGCCCTAGGTCTATGAGTGGTTG
CTGGATAACTTTACGGGCATGCATAAGGCTCGTATGATATATTCAGGGAGACCACAACGGTTTCCCTCTA
CAAATAATTTTGTTTAACTTTTCTAGATTTAAGAAGGAGATATACATATGGTGAGTAAAGGAGAAGAAAA
CAACTTAGCTATCATTAAAGAGTTCATGCGCTTCAAAGTTCACATGGAGGGTTCTGTTAACGGTCACGAG
TTCGAGATCGAAGGCGAAGGCGAGGGCCGTCCGTATGAAGGCACCCAGACCGCCAAACTGAAAGTGACTA
AAGGCGGCCCGCTGCCTTTTGCGTGGGACATCCTGAGCCCGCAATTTATGTACGGTTCTAAAGCGTATGT
TAAACACCCAGCGGATATCCCGGACTATCTGAAGCTGTCTTTTCCGGAAGGTTTCAACTGGGAACGCGTA
ATGAATTTTGAAGATGGTGGTGTCGTGACCGTCACTCAGGACTCCTCCCTGCAGGATGGCGAGTTCATCT
ATAAAGTTAAACTGCGTGGTACTAATTTTCCATCTGATGGCCCGGTGATGCAGTGTAGGACGATGGGTTG
GGAGGCGTCTACCGAACGCATGTATCCGGAAGATGGTGCGCTGAAAGGCGAAATTAAACAGCGCCTGAAA
CTGAAAGATGGCGGCCATTATGACGCTGAAGTGAAAACCACGTACAAAGCCAAGAAACCTGTGCAGCTGC
CTGGCGCGTACAATGTGGATATTAAACTGGACATCTTATCTCATAATGAAGATTATACGATCGTAGAGCA
ATATGAGCGCGCGGAGGGTCGTCATTCTACCGGTGGCATGGATGAACTATACAAATAAATGTCCAGACCT
GCAGGCATGCAAGCTCTAGAGGCATCAAATAAAACGAAAGGCTCAGTCGAAAGACTGGGCCTTTCGTTTT
ATCTGTTGAAATGCACCAAAAACTCGTAAAAGCTCTGATGTATCTATCTTTTTTACACCGTTTTCATCTG
TGCATATGGACAGTTTTCCCTTTGATATCTAACGGTGAACAGTTGTTCTACTTTTGTTTGTTAGTCTTGA
TGCTTCACTGATAGATACAAGAGCCATAAGAACCTCAGATCCTTCCGTATTTAGCCAGTATGTTCTCTAG
TGTGGTTCGTTGTTTTTGCGTGAGCCATGAGAACGAACCATTGAGATCATGCTTACTTTGCATGTCACTC
AAAAATTTTGCCTCAAAACTGGTGAGCTGAATTTTTGCAGTTAAAGCATCGTGTAGTGTTTTTCTTAGTC
CGTTACGTAGGTAGGAATCTGATGTAATGGTTGTTGGTATTTTGTCACCATTCATTTTTATCTGGTTGTT
CTCAAGTTCGGTTACGAGATCCATTTGTCTATCTAGTTCAACTTGGAAAATCAACGTATCAGTCGGGCGG
CCTCGCTTATCAACCACCAATTTCATATTGCTGTAAGTGTTTAAATCTTTACTTATTGGTTTCAAAACCC
ATTGGTTAAGCCTTTTAAACTCATGGTAGTTATTTTCAAGCATTAACATGAACTTAAATTCATCAAGGCT
AATCTCTATATTTGCCTTGTGAGTTTTCTTTTGTGTTAGTTCTTTTAATAACCACTCATAAATCCTCATA
GAGTATTTGTTTTCAAAAGACTTAACATGTTCCAGATTATATTTTATGAATTTTTTTAACTGGAAAAGAT
AAGGCAATATCTCTTCACTAAAAACTAATTCTAATTTTTCGCTTGAGAACTTGGCATAGTTTGTCCACTG
GAAAATCTCAAAGCCTTTAACCAAAGGATTCCTGATTTCCACAGTTCTCGTCATCAGCTCTCTGGTTGCT
TTAGCTAATACACCATAAGCATTTTCCCTACTGATGTTCATCATCTGAGCGTATTGGTTATAAGTGAACG
ATACCGTCCGTTCTTTCCTTGTAGGGTTTTCAATCGTGGGGTTGAGTAGTGCCACACAGCATAAAATTAG
CTTGGTTTCATGCTCCGTTAAGTCATAGCGACTAATCGCTAGTTCATTTGCTTTGAAAACAACTAATTCA
GACATACATCTCAATTGGTCTAGGTGATTTTAATCACTATACCAATTGAGATGGGCTAGTCAATGATAAT
TACTAGTCCTTTTCCTTTGAGTTGTGGGTATCTGTAAATTCTGCTAGACCTTTGCTGGAAAACTTGTAAA
TTCTGCTAGACCCTCTGTAAATTCCGCTAGACCTTTGTGTGTTTTTTTTGTTTATATTCAAGTGGTTATA
ATTTATAGAATAAAGAAAGAATAAAAAAAGATAAAAAGAATAGATCCCAGCCCTGTGTATAACTCACTAC
TTTAGTCAGTTCCGCAGTATTACAAAAGGATGTCGCAAACGCTGTTTGCTCCTCTACAAAACAGACCTTA
AAACCCTAAAGGCTTAAGTAGCACCCTCGCAAGCTCGGGCAAATCGCTGAATATTCCTTTTGTCTCCGAC
CATCAGGCACCTGAGTCGCTGTCTTTTTCGTGACATTCAGTTCGCTGCGCTCACGGCTCTGGCAGTGAAT
GGGGGTAAATGGCACTACAGGCGCCTTTTATGGATTCATGCAAGGAAACTACCCATAATACAAGAAAAGC
CCGTCACGGGCTTCTCAGGGCGTTTTATGGCGGGTCTGCTATGTGGTGCTATCTGACTTTTTGCTGTTCA
GCAGTTCCTGCCCTCTGATTTTCCAGTCTGACCACTTCGGATTATCCCGTGACAGGTCATTCAGACTGGC
TAATGCACCCAGTAAGGCAGCGGTATCATCAACAGGCTTACCCGTCTTACTGTCAACCAGACCCGCCAGG
ATTCTCATGCATAAAAAACGCCCGGCGGCAACCGAGCGTTCTGAATTAATTAATCATCGCGACTGCAGAG
ATCCCAGAGTCCTTATTAGAAGAACTCGTCAAGAAGGCGATAGAAGGCGATGCGCTGCGAATCGGGAGCG
GCGATACCGTAAAGCACGAGGAAGCGGTCAGCCCATTCGCCGCCAAGCTCTTCAGCAATATCACGGGTAG
CCAACGCTATGTCCTGATAGCGGTCCGCCACACCCAGCCGGCCACAGTCGATGAATCCAGAAAAGCGGCC
ATTTTCCACCATGATATTCGGCAAGCAGGCATCGCCATGGGTCACGACGAGATCCTCGCCGTCGGGCATG
CGCGCCTTGAGCCTGGCGAACAGTTCGGCTGGCGCGAGCCCCTGATGCTCTTCGTCCAGATCATCCTGAT
CGACAAGACCGGCTTCCATCCGAGTACGTGCTCGCTCGATGCGATGTTTCGCTTGGTGGTCGAATGGGCA
GGTAGCCGGATCAAGCGTATGCAGCCGCCGCATTGCATCAGCCATGATGGATACTTTCTCGGCAGGAGCA
AGGTGAGATGACAGGAGATCCTGCCCCGGCACTTCGCCCAATAGCAGCCAGTCCCTTCCCGCTTCAGTGA
CAACGTCGAGCACAGCTGCGCAAGGAACGCCCGTCGTGGCCAGCCACGATAGCCGCGCTGCCTCGTCCTG
CAGTTCATTCAGGGCACCGGACAGGTCGGTCTTGACAAAAAGAACCGGGCGCCCCTGCGCTGACAGCCGG
AACACGGCGGCATCAGAGCAGCCGATTGTCTGTTGTGCCCAGTCATAGCCGAATAGCCTCTCCACCCAAG
CGGCCGGAGAACCTGCGTGCAATCCATCTTGTTCAATCATGCGAAACGATCCTCATCCTGTCTCTTGATC
AGATCTTGATCCCCTGCGCCATCAGATCCTTGGCGGCAAGAAAGCCATCCAGTTTACTTTGCAGGGCTTC
CCAACCTTACCAGAGGGCGCCCCA
